>Addgene plasmid #234528 | pJPC432 | addgene full sequence | sequence record 469117 | Addgene NGS Result
TAAACGCTCTTTTCTCTTAGGTTTACCCGCCAATATATCCTGTCAAACACTGATAGTTTTTCGTACGACC
CTCGGTACCGATCGGCGCGCCGGAGAGATCGCGCACGCCAATGCTACCGTAGGTCCTGCTTCAGGAGGTC
AACATGGTGGAGCACGACACTCTGGTCTACTCCAAAAATGTCAAAGATACAGTCTCAGAAGATCAAAGGG
CTATTGAGACTTTTCAACAAAGGATAATTTCGGGAAACCTCCTCGGATTCCATTGCCCAGCTATCTGTCA
CTTCATCGAAAGGACAGTAGAAAAGGAAGGTGGCTCCTACAAATGCCATCATTGCGATAAAGGAAAGGCT
ATCATTCAAGATCTCTCTGCCGACAGTGGTCCCAAAGATGGACCCCCACCCACGAGGAGCATCGTGGAAA
AAGAAGAGGTTCCAACCACGTCTACAAAGCAAGTGGATTGATGTGATAACATGGTGGAGCACGACACTCT
GGTCTACTCCAAAAATGTCAAAGATACAGTCTCAGAAGATCAAAGGGCTATTGAGACTTTTCAACAAAGG
ATAATTTCGGGAAACCTCCTCGGATTCCATTGCCCAGCTATCTGTCACTTCATCGAAAGGACAGTAGAAA
AGGAAGGTGGCTCCTACAAATGCCATCATTGCGATAAAGGAAAGGCTATCATTCAAGATCTCTCTGCCGA
CAGTGGTCCCAAAGATGGACCCCCACCCACGAGGAGCATCGTGGAAAAAGAAGAGGTTCCAACCACGTCT
ACAAAGCAAGTGGATTGATGTGACATCTCCACTGACGTAAGGGATGACGCACAATCCCACTATCCTTCGC
AAGACCCTTCCTCTATATAAGGAAGTTCATTTCATTTGGAGAGGACACGCTCGAGTATAAGAGCTCATTT
TTACAACAATTACCAACAACAACAAACAACAAACAACATTACAATTACATTTACAATTATCGATACAATC
TGAGAACACGACGCTGAGCTCGGACGGCGCGCCGGAGGAAGTTCCTATTCTCTAGAAAGTATAGGAACTT
CAATGGGGATTGAACAAGATGGATTGCACGCAGGTTCTCCGGCCGCTTGGGTGGAGAGGCTATTCGGCTA
TGACTGGGCACAACAGACAATCGGCTGCTCTGATGCCGCCGTGTTTCGGCTGTCAGCGCAGGGGCGCCCG
GTTCTTTTTGTCAAGACCGACCTGTCCGGTGCCCTGAATGAACTCCAGGACGAGGCAGCGCGGCTATCGT
GGCTGGCCACGACGGGCGTTCCTTGCGCAGCTGTGCTCGACGTTGTCACTGAAGCGGGAAGGGACTGGCT
GCTATTGGGCGAAGTGCCGGGGCAGGATCTCCTGTCATCTCACCTTGCTCCTGCCGAGAAAGTATCCATC
ATGGCTGATGCAATGCGGCGGCTGCATACGCTTGATCCGGCTACCTGCCCATTCGACCACCAAGCGAAAC
ATCGCATCGAGCGAGCACGTACTCGGATGGAAGCCGGTCTTGTCGATCAGGATGATCTGGACGAAGAACA
TCAGGGGCTCGCGCCAGCCGAACTGTTCGCCAGGCTCAAGGCGCGCATGCCCGACGGCGAGGATCTCGTC
GTGACACATGGCGATGCCTGCTTGCCGAATATCATGGTGGAAAATGGCCGCTTTTCTGGATTCATCGACT
GTGGCCGGCTGGGTGTGGCGGACCGCTATCAGGACATAGCGTTGGCTACCCGTGATATTGCTGAAGAACT
TGGCGGCGAATGGGCTGACCGCTTCCTCGTGCTTTACGGTATCGCCGCTCCCGATTCGCAGCGCATCGCC
TTCTATCGCCTTCTTGACGAGTTCTTCTGAGCGGGCTTATATGAAGATGAAGATGAAATATTTGGTGTGT
CAAATAAAAAGCTTGTGTGCTTAAGTTTGTGTTTTTTTCTTGGCTTGTTGTGTTATGAATTTGTGGCTTT
TTCTAATATTAAATGAATGTAAGATCACATTATAATGAATAAACAAATGTTTCTATAATCCATTGTGAAT
GTTTTGTTGGATCTCTTCTGCAGCATATAACTACTGTATGTGCTATGGTATGGACTATGGAATATGATTA
AAGATAAGCGCTGAGCTCCCGGGGCGCGCCGGAGAGATCGCGCACGCCAATGCTACCGTAGGTCCTGCTT
GAAGTTCCTATTCTCTAGAAAGTATAGGAACTTCCGCTGAGCTCTCCCGGCGCGCCGGAGAGATCGCGCA
CGCCAATGGATCATGCGACCCTCGCCATGATCCTCGCGATCTGGTTCATCAGCTTCCACTTCATCAAGCT
GCTGTTCTCCCAGCAGACCACCAAGCTGCTTCCGCCAGGACCAAAGCCGCTTCCGATCATCGGCAACATC
CTTGAGGTGGGCAAGAAGCCGCATCGGTCCTTCGCCAACCTCGCCAAGATTCACGGCCCACTCATTTCCC
TCAGACTCGGCTCTGTGACCACCATCGTTGTGTCCTCTGCCGACGTGGCCAAAGAGATGTTCCTCAAGAA
GGATCACCCGCTCTCCAACCGCACGATCCCGAATAGTGTTACAGCCGGCGACCACCACAAGCTCACCATG
TCTTGGCTCCCGGTGTCTCCGAAGTGGCGCAACTTCCGCAAGATTACCGCCGTGCATCTGCTCTCCCCAC
AGAGACTCGATGCCTGCCAGACATTCAGGCACGCCAAGGTGCAGCAGCTCTACGAGTACGTTCAAGAGTG
CGCCCAGAAAGGCCAGGCCGTGGATATTGGCAAGGCCGCCTTTACGACCAGCCTCAACCTCCTCAGCAAG
CTGTTCTTCAGCGTCGAGCTGGCGCACCACAAGTCCCATACCAGCCAAGAGTTCAAAGAGCTGATCTGGA
ACATCATGGAAGATATAGGCAAGCCGAACTACGCCGACTACTTCCCGATTCTCGGCTGCGTTGACCCATC
TGGCATTAGAAGAAGGCTCGCCTGCTCCTTCGACAAGCTGATCGCCGTGTTCCAGGGCATCATCTGCGAG
AGACTCGCCCCAGATTCCTCCACCACAACTACCACCACCACCGACGACGTGCTCGATGTGCTCCTCCAGC
TGTTCAAGCAGAACGAGCTGACGATGGGCGAGATCAACCACCTCCTCGTGGACATCTTCGACGCCGGCAC
CGATACCACATCCTCCACATTCGAGTGGGTGATGACCGAGCTGATCCGCAATCCAGAGATGATGGAAAAG
GCCCAAGAGGAAATCAAGCAGGTCCTCGGCAAGGACAAGCAGATCCAAGAGTCCGACATCATCAACCTGC
CGTACCTCCAGGCGATCATCAAAGAGACACTCCGCCTCCATCCGCCGACCGTGTTCTTGCTCCCAAGAAA
GGCCGACACCGATGTCGAGCTGTACGGCTACATCGTGCCGAAGGATGCCCAGATCCTCGTGAACCTCTGG
GCCATTGGCAGGGACCCAAACGCCTGGCAGAACGCCGATATTTTCAGCCCAGAGCGCTTCATCGGCTGCG
AGATCGATGTTAAGGGCCGCGATTTCGGCCTCCTTCCATTTGGCGCTGGCCGCAGAATTTGCCCAGGCAT
GAATCTCGCCATCAGGATGCTCACCCTCATGCTCGCCACACTCCTCCAGTTCTTCAACTGGAAGCTCGAA
GGCGACATCTCCCCGAAGGACCTCGACATGGACGAGAAGTTCGGCATTGCGCTCCAAAAGACCAAGCCGC
TCAAGCTCATCCCGATTCCGCGCTACGGTAGCGGAGCTACCAATTTTAGCCTCCTTAAGCAGGCTGGTGA
TGTAGAAGAGAACCCCGGGCCTATGAAGATGATGAACGGCGAGGACGCCAACGACCAGATGATCAAAGAG
TCCTTCTTCATCACCCACGGCAACCCGATCCTCACCGTCGAGGATACACATCCGCTCAGGCCGTTCTTCG
AGACATGGCGCGAGAAGATTTTCTCCAAGAAGCCGAAGGCCATCCTCATCATCTCCGGCCACTGGGAGAC
AGTGAAGCCAACCGTGAACGCCGTGCACATCAACGACACCATCCACGACTTCGACGACTACCCAGCCGCC
ATGTACCAGTTCAAGTACCCAGCTCCAGGCGAGCCAGAGCTTGCGAGAAAGGTGGAAGAGATCCTCAAGA
AGTCCGGGTTCGAGACAGCCGAGACAGACCAAAAGAGGGGCCTTGATCACGGCGCCTGGGTTCCACTCAT
GCTCATGTATCCAGAGGCGGACATCCCGGTGTGCCAGCTCTCAGTTCAGCCACATCTCGACGGCACCTAC
CACTACAATCTCGGCAGAGCCCTCGCGCCGCTCAAGAATGATGGCGTGCTCATTATTGGCTCCGGCAGCG
CCACACATCCACTCGATGAGACACCGCACTACTTCGATGGTGTTGCCCCTTGGGCCGCTGCCTTCGATTC
TTGGCTTAGGAAGGCCCTCATCAACGGCCGCTTCGAGGAAGTGAACATCTACGAGAGCAAGGCCCCGAAC
TGGAAGCTCGCCCATCCATTTCCAGAGCACTTCTACCCGCTCCACGTTGTGCTCGGCGCTGCTGGTGAAA
AGTGGAAGGCCGAGCTGATCCACTCCTCCTGGGATCATGGCACACTTTGCCACGGCTCCTACAAGTTCAC
CTCCGCCGGATCCGGAGCAACCAACTTTAGCCTGCTCAAGCAAGCAGGAGATGTTGAGGAAAATCCTGGC
CCCATGACCGCCATCAAGATGAACACCAACGGCGAGGGCGAGACACAGCACATCCTCATGATCCCGTTCA
TGGCGCAGGGCCACCTCAGGCCATTTCTCGAACTCGCCATGTTCCTCTACAAGCGCTCCCACGTGATCAT
CACCCTGCTCACAACTCCGCTCAATGCCGGCTTCCTCAGGCACCTCCTTCACCACCATTCCTACTCCTCC
AGCGGCATCAGGATCGTCGAGCTGCCATTCAACTCCACCAACCACGGACTCCCACCGGGCATCGAGAACA
CCGATAAGCTCACACTCCCGCTCGTGGTGTCCCTCTTCCATTCCACCATCAGCCTCGATCCGCACCTCCG
CGATTACATCTCCAGGCATTTCAGCCCAGCCAGGCCACCACTCTGCGTGATCCATGATGTGTTCCTCGGC
TGGGTTGACCAGGTGGCCAAGGATGTGGGCTCTACAGGCGTGGTGTTCACAACAGGCGGCGCTTATGGCA
CATCCGCCTACGTGTCCATCTGGAACGATCTCCCGCACCAGAACTACTCCGACGACCAAGAGTTCCCGCT
GCCAGGCTTCCCAGAGAACCATAAGTTCCGCAGGTCCCAGCTCCATCGGTTCCTCAGATATGCCGACGGC
TCCGACGATTGGTCCAAGTATTTCCAGCCGCAGCTCCGCCAGTCCATGAAGTCTTTTGGCTGGCTCTGCA
ACTCCGTGGAAGAGATCGAGACACTCGGCTTCTCCATCCTCCGCAACTACACCAAGCTGCCGATCTGGGG
CATCGGCCCACTTATTGCTTCCCCAGTGCAGCACTCCTCCTCCGACAACAATTCAACAGGCGCCGAGTTC
GTGCAGTGGCTCAGCCTCAAAGAGCCGGACTCCGTCCTCTACATCTCCTTCGGCTCCCAGAACACGATCA
GCCCGACGCAGATGATGGAACTCGCTGCTGGCCTTGAGTCCTCCGAGAAGCCATTCCTCTGGGTGATCAG
AGCCCCGTTCGGCTTCGACATCAACGAAGAGATGCGCCCAGAGTGGCTGCCAGAGGGCTTTGAGGAACGC
ATGAAGGTGAAGAAACAGGGCAAGCTCGTGTACAAGCTCGGCCCGCAGCTTGAGATCCTCAACCATGAAT
CCATCGGCGGCTTTCTCACCCACTGCGGATGGAACAGCATCCTTGAGTCTCTTCGCGAGGGCGTTCCGAT
GCTTGGATGGCCACTTGCTGCCGAGCAGGCCTACAACCTCAAGTACCTCGAAGATGAGATGGGCGTCGCG
GTTGAGCTTGCTAGAGGCCTCGAAGGCGAGATCTCCAAAGAGAAGGTCAAGCGCATCGTCGAGATGATCC
TTGAGCGCAACGAGGGCTCCAAAGGCTGGGAGATGAAGAATCGCGCCGTGGAAATGGGCAAAAAGCTCAA
GGACGCCGTGAACGAGGAAAAAGAGCTGAAGGGCTCCTCCGTGAAGGCGATCGACGATTTCCTCGACGCC
GTCATGCAGGCCAAACTTGAGCCAAGCCTCCAGTGATAGTGAGCTTCTCGAGTTTCTCCATAATAATGTG
TGAGTAGTTCCCAGATAAGGGAATTAGGGTTCCTATAGGGTTTCGCTCATGTGTTGAGCATATAAGAAAC
CCTTAGTATGTATTTGTATTTGTAAAATACTTCTATCAATAAAATTTCTAATTCCTAAAACCAAAATCCA
GTACTAAAATCCAGATCCCCCGAATTACGCTGAGCTCAGTGTTTGATCGCCGGCGGTACCGAGTGTACTT
CAAGTCACTCAATTCGGCGTTAATTCAGTACATTAAAAACGTCCGCAATGTGTTATTAAGTTGTCTAAGC
GTCAATTTGTTTACACCACAATATATCCTGCCACCAGCCAGCCAACAGCTCCCCGACCGGCAGCTCGGCA
CAAAATCACCACTCGATACAGGCAGCCCATCAGTCCGGGACGGCGTCAGCGGGAGAGCCGTTGTAAGGCG
GCAGACTTTGCTCATGTTACCGATGCTATTCGGAAGAACGGCAACTAAGCTGCCGGGTTTGAAACACGGA
TGATCTCGCGGAGGGTAGCATGTTGATTGTAACGATGACAGAGCGTTGCTGCCTGTGATCACCGCGGTTT
CAAAATCGGCTCCGTCGATACTATGTTATACGCCAACTTTGAAAACAACTTTGAAAAAGCTGTTTTCTGG
TATTTAAGGTTTTAGAATGCAAGGAACAGTGAATTGGAGTTCGTCTTGTTATAATTAGCTTCTTGGGGTA
TCTTTAAATACTGTAGAAAAGAGGAAGGAAATAATAAATGGCTAAAATGAGAATATCACCGGAATTGAAA
AAACTGATCGAAAAATACCGCTGCGTAAAAGATACGGAAGGAATGTCTCCTGCTAAGGTATATAAGCTGG
TGGGAGAAAATGAAAACCTATATTTAAAAATGACGGACAGCCGGTATAAAGGGACCACCTATGATGTGGA
ACGGGAAAAGGACATGATGCTATGGCTGGAAGGAAAGCTGCCTGTTCCAAAGGTCCTGCACTTTGAACGG
CATGATGGCTGGAGCAATCTGCTCATGAGTGAGGCCGATGGCGTCCTTTGCTCGGAAGAGTATGAAGATG
AACAAAGCCCTGAAAAGATTATCGAGCTGTATGCGGAGTGCATCAGGCTCTTTCACTCCATCGACATATC
GGATTGTCCCTATACGAATAGCTTAGACAGCCGCTTAGCCGAATTGGATTACTTACTGAATAACGATCTG
GCCGATGTGGATTGCGAAAACTGGGAAGAAGACACTCCATTTAAAGATCCGCGCGAGCTGTATGATTTTT
TAAAGACGGAAAAGCCCGAAGAGGAACTTGTCTTTTCCCACGGCGACCTGGGAGACAGCAACATCTTTGT
GAAAGATGGCAAAGTAAGTGGCTTTATTGATCTTGGGAGAAGCGGCAGGGCGGACAAGTGGTATGACATT
GCCTTCTGCGTCCGGTCGATCAGGGAGGATATCGGGGAAGAACAGTATGTCGAGCTATTTTTTGACTTAC
TGGGGATCAAGCCTGATTGGGAGAAAATAAAATATTATATTTTACTGGATGAATTGTTTTAGTACCTAGA
ATGCATGACCAAAATCCCTTAACGCTGATGAATCCCCTAATGATTTTGGTAAAAATCATTAAGTTAAGGT
GGATACACATCTTGTCATATGATCAAATGGTTTCGCGAAAAATCAATAATCAGACAACAAGATGTGCGAA
CTCGATATTTTACACGACTCTCTTTACCAATTCTGCCCCGAATTACACTTAAAACGACTCAACAGCTTAA
CGTTGGCTTGCCACGCATTACTTGACTGTAAAACTCTCACTCTTACCGAACTTGGCCGTAACCTGCCAAC
CAAAGCGAGAACAAAACATAACATCAAACGAATCGACCGATTGTTAGGTAATCGTCACCTCCACAAAGAG
CGACTCGCTGTATACCGTTGGCATGCTAGCTTTATCTGTTCGGGCAATACGATGCCCATTGTACTTGTTG
ACTGGTCTGATATTCGTGAGCAAAAACGACTTATGGTATTGCGAGCTTCAGTCGCACTACACGGTCGTTC
TGTTACTCTTTATGAGAAAGCGTTCCCGCTTTCAGAGCAATGTTCAAAGAAAGCTCATGACCAATTTCTA
GCCGACCTTGCGAGCATTCTACCGAGTAACACCACACCGCTCATTGTCAGTGATGCTGGCTTTAAAGTGC
CATGGTATAAATCCGTTGAGAAGCTGGGTTGGTACTGGTTAAGTCGAGTAAGAGGAAAAGTACAATATGC
AGACCTAGGAGCGGAAAACTGGAAACCTATCAGCAACTTACATGATATGTCATCTAGTCACTCAAAGACT
TTAGGCTATAAGAGGCTGACTAAAAGCAATCCAATCTCATGCCAAATTCTATTGTATAAATCTCGCTCTA
AAGGCCGAAAAAATCAGCGCTCGACACGGACTCATTGTCACCACCCGTCACCTAAAATCTACTCAGCGTC
GGCAAAGGAGCCATGGGTTCTAGCAACTAACTTACCTGTTGAAATTCGAACACCCAAACAACTTGTTAAT
ATCTATTCGAAGCGAATGCAGATTGAAGAAACCTTCCGAGACTTGAAAAGTCCTGCCTACGGACTAGGCC
TACGCCATAGCCGAACGAGCAGCTCAGAGCGTTTTGATATCATGCTGCTAATCGCCCTGATGCTTCAACT
AACATGTTGGCTTGCGGGCGTTCATGCTCAGAAACAAGGTTGGGACAAGCACTTCCAGGCTAACACAGTC
AGAAATCGAAACGTACTCTCAACAGTTCGCTTAGGCATGGAAGTTTTGCGGCATTCTGGCTACACAATAA
CAAGGGAAGACTTACTCGTGGCTGCAACCCTACTAGCTCAAAATTTATTCACACATGGTTACGCTTTGGG
GAAATTATGAGGGGATCTCTCAGCCCTTAACGTGAGTTTTCGTTCCACTGAGCGTCAGACCCCGTAGAAA
AGATCAAAGGATCTTCTTGAGATCCTTTTTTTCTGCGCGTAATCTGCTGCTTGCAAACAAAAAAACCACC
GCTACCAGCGGTGGTTTGTTTGCCGGATCAAGAGCTACCAACTCTTTTTCCGAAGGTAACTGGCTTCAGC
AGAGCGCAGATACCAAATACTGTCCTTCTAGTGTAGCCGTAGTTAGGCCACCACTTCAAGAACTCTGTAG
CACCGCCTACATACCTCGCTCTGCTAATCCTGTTACCAGTGGCTGCTGCCAGTGGCGATAAGTCGTGTCT
TACCGGGTTGGACTCAAGACGATAGTTACCGGATAAGGCGCAGCGGTCGGGCTGAACGGGGGGTTCGTGC
ACACAGCCCAGCTTGGAGCGAACGACCTACACCGAACTGAGATACCTACAGCGTGAGCTATGAGAAAGCG
CCACGCTTCCCGAAGGGAGAAAGGCGGACAGGTATCCGGTAAGCGGCAGGGTCGGAACAGGAGAGCGCAC
GAGGGAGCTTCCAGGGGGAAACGCCTGGTATCTTTATAGTCCTGTCGGGTTTCGCCACCTCTGACTTGAG
CGTCGATTTTTGTGATGCTCGTCAGGGGGGCGGAGCCTATGGAAAAACGCCAGCAACGCGGCCTTTTTAC
GGTTCCTGGCCTTTTGCTGGCCTTTTGCTCACATGTTCTTTCCTGCGTTATCCCCTGATTCTGTGGATAA
CCGTATTACCGCCTTTGAGTGAGCTGATACCGCTCGCCGCAGCCGAACGACCGAGCGCAGCGAGTCAGTG
AGCGAGGAAGCGGAAGAGGGCCTGATGCGGTATTTTCTCCTTACGCATCTGTGCGGTATTTCACACCGCA
TATGGTGCACTCTCAGTACAATCTGCTCTGATGCCGCATAGTTAAGCCAGTATACACTCCGCTATCGCTA
CGTGACTGGGTCATGGCTGCGCCCCGACACCCGCCAACACCCGCTGACGCGCCCTGACGGGCTTGTCTGC
TCCCGGCATCCGCTTACAGACAAGCTGTGACCGTTTCCGGGAGCTGCATGTGTCAGAGGTTTTCACCGTC
ATCACCGAAACGCGCGAGGCAGGGTGCCTTGATGTGGGCGCCGGCGGTCGAGTGGCGACGGCGCGGCTTG
TCCGCGCCCTGGTAGATTGCCTGGCCGTAGGCCAGCCATTTTTGAGCGGCCAGCGGCCGCGATAGGCCGA
CGCGAAGCGGCGGGGCGTAGGGAGCGCAGCGACCGAAGGGTAGGCGCTTTTTGCAGCTCTTGGGCTGTGC
GCTGGCCAGACAGTTATGCACAGGCCAGGCGGGTTTTAAGAGTTTTAATAAGTTTTAAAGAGTTTTAGGC
GGAAAAATCGCCTTTTTTCTCTTTTATATCAGTCACTTACATGTGTGACCGGTTCCCAATGTACGGCTTT
GGGTTCCCAATGTACGGGTTCCGGTTCCCAATGTACGGCTTTGGGTTCCCAATGTACGTGCTATCCACAG
GAAAGAGGCCTTTTCGACCTTTTTCCCCTGCTAGGGCAATTTGCCCTAGCATCTGCTCCGTACATTAGGA
ACCGGCGGATGCTTCGCCCTCGATCAGGTTGCGGTAGCGCATGACTAGGATCGGGCCAGCCTGCCCCGCC
TCCTCCTTCAAATCGTACTCCGGCAGGTCATTTGACCCGATCAGCTTGCGCACGGTGAAACAGAACTTCT
TGAACTCTCCGGCGCTGCCACTGCGTTCGTAGATCGTCTTGAACAACCATCTGGCTTCTGCCTTGCCTGC
GGCGCGGCGTGCCAGGCGGTAGAGAAAACGGCCGATGCCGGGATCGATCAAAAAGTAATCGGGGTGAACC
GTCAGCACGTCCGGGTTCTTGCCTTCTGTGATCTCGCGGTACATCCAATCAGCTAGCTCGATCTCGATGT
ACTCCGGCCGCCCGGTTTCGCTCTTTACGATCTTGTAGCGGCTAATCAAGGCTTCACCCTCGGATACCGT
CACCAGGCGGCCGTTCTTGGCCTTCTTCGTACGCTGCATGGCAACGTGCGTGGTGTTTAACCGAATGCAG
GTTTCTACCAGGTCGTCTTTCTGCTTTCCGCCATCGGCTCGCCGGCAGAACTTGAGTACGTCCGCAACGT
GTGGACGGAACACGCGGCCGGGCTTGTCTCCCTTCCCTTCCCGGTATCGGTTCATGGATTCGGTTAGATG
GGAAACCGCCATCAGTACCAGGTCGTAATCCCACACACTGGCCATGCCGGCCGGCCCTGCGGAAACCTCT
ACGTGCCCGTCTGGAAGCTCGTAGCGGATCACCTCGCCAGCTCGTCGGTCACGCTTCGACAGACGGAAAA
CGGCCACGTCCATGATGCTGCGACTATCGCGGGTGCCCACGTCATAGAGCATCGGAACGAAAAAATCTGG
TTGCTCGTCGCCCTTGGGCGGCTTCCTAATCGACGGCGCACCGGCTGCCGGCGGTTGCCGGGATTCTTTG
CGGATTCGATCAGCGGCCGCTTGCCACGATTCACCGGGGCGTGCTTCTGCCTCGATGCGTTGCCGCTGGG
CGGCCTGCGCGGCCTTCAACTTCTCCACCAGGTCATCACCCAGCGCCGCGCCGATTTGTACCGGGCCGGA
TGGTTTGCGACCGCTCACGCCGATTCCTCGGGCTTGGGGGTTCCAGTGCCATTGCAGGGCCGGCAGGCAA
CCCAGCCGCTTACGCCTGGCCAACCGCCCGTTCCTCCACACATGGGGCATTCCACGGCGTCGGTGCCTGG
TTGTTCTTGATTTTCCATGCCGCCTCCTTTAGCCGCTAAAATTCATCTACTCATTTATTCATTTGCTCAT
TTACTCTGGTAGCTGCGCGATGTATTCAGATAGCAGCTCGGTAATGGTCTTGCCTTGGCGTACCGCGTAC
ATCTTCAGCTTGGTGTGATCCTCCGCCGGCAACTGAAAGTTGACCCGCTTCATGGCTGGCGTGTCTGCCA
GGCTGGCCAACGTTGCAGCCTTGCTGCTGCGTGCGCTCGGACGGCCGGCACTTAGCGTGTTTGTGCTTTT
GCTCATTTTCTCTTTACCTCATTAACTCAAATGAGTTTTGATTTAATTTCAGCGGCCAGCGCCTGGACCT
CGCGGGCAGCGTCGCCCTCGGGTTCTGATTCAAGAACGGTTGTGCCGGCGGCGGCAGTGCCTGGGTAGCT
CACGCGCTGCGTGATACGGGACTCAAGAATGGGCAGCTCGTACCCGGCCAGCGCCTCGGCAACCTCACCG
CCGATGCGCGTGCCTTTGATCGCCCGCGACACGACAAAGGCCGCTTGTAGCCTTCCATCCGTGACCTCAA
TGCGCTGCTTAACCAGCTCCACCAGGTCGGCGGTGGCCCATATGTCGTAAGGGCTTGGCTGCACCGGAAT
CAGCACGAAGTCGGCTGCCTTGATCGCGGACACAGCCAAGTCCGCCGCCTGGGGCGCTCCGTCGATCACT
ACGAAGTCGCGCCGGCCGATGGCCTTCACGTCGCGGTCAATCGTCGGGCGGTCGATGCCGACAACGGTTA
GCGGTTGATCTTCCCGCACGGCCGCCCAATCGCGGGCACTGCCCTGGGGATCGGAATCGACTAACAGAAC
ATCGGCCCCGGCGAGTTGCAGGGCGCGGGCTAGATGGGTTGCGATGGTCGTCTTGCCTGACCCGCCTTTC
TGGTTAAGTACAGCGATAACCTTCATGCGTTCCCCTTGCGTATTTGTTTATTTACTCATCGCATCATATA
CGCAGCGACCGCATGACGCAAGCTGTTTTACTCAAATACACATCACCTTTTTAGACGGCGGCGCTCGGTT
TCTTCAGCGGCCAAGCTGGCCGGCCAGGCCGCCAGCTTGGCATCAGACAAACCGGCCAGGATTTCATGCA
GCCGCACGGTTGAGCCGTGCGCGGGCGGCTCGAACACGTACCCGGCCGCGATCATCTCCGCCTCGATCTC
TTCGGTAATGAAAAACGGTTCGTCCTGGCCGTCCTGGTGCGGTTTCATGCTTGTTCCTCTTGGCGTTCAT
TCTCGGCGGCCGCCAGGGCGTCGGCCTCGGTCAATGCGTCCTCACGGAAGGCACCGCGCCGCCTGGCCTC
GGTGGGCGTCACTTCCTCGCTGCGCTCAAGTGCGCGGTACAGGGTCGAGCGATGCACGCCAAGCAGTGCA
GCCGCCTCTTTCACGGTGCGGCCTTCCTGGTCGATCAGCTCGCGGGCGTGCGCGATCTGTGCCGGGGTGA
GGGTAGGGCGGGGGCCAAACTTCACGCCTCGGGCCTTGGCGGCCTCGCGCCCGCTCCGGGTGCGGTCGAT
GATTAGGGAACGCTCGAACTCGGCAATGCCGGCGAACACGGTCAACACCATGCGGCCGGCCGGCGTGGTG
GTGTCGGCCCACGGCTCTGCCAGGCTACGCAGGCCCGCGCCGGCCTCCTGGATGCGCTCGGCAATGTCCA
GTAGGTCGCGGGTGCTGCGGGCCAGGCGGTCTAGCCTGGTCACTGTCACAACGTCGCCAGGGCGTAGGTG
GTCAAGCATCCTGGCCAGCTCCGGGCGGTCGCGCCTGGTGCCGGTGATCTTCTCGGAAAACAGCTTGGTG
CAGCCGGCCGCGTGCAGTTCGGCCCGTTGGTTGGTCAAGTCCTGGTCGTCGGTGCTGACGCGGGCATAGC
CCAGCAGGCCAGCGGCGGCGCTCTTGTTCATGGCGTAATGTCTCCGGTTCTAGTCGCAAGTATTCTACTT
TATGCGACTAAAACACGCGACAAGAAAACGCCAGGAAAAGGGCAGGGCGGCAGCCTGTCGCGTAACTTAG
GACTTGTGCGACATGTCGTTTTCAGAAGACGGCTGCACTGAACGTCAGAAGCCGACTGCACTATAGCAGC
GGAGGGGTTGGATCAAAGTACTTTGATCCCGAGGGGAACCCTGTGGTTGGCATGCACATACAAATGGACG
AACGGATAAACCTTTTCACGCCCTTTTAAATATCCGATTATTCTAA
Features (pLannotate 1.2.2; 20 found; start..end, strand, type, name):
     21..45      -  misc_feature   RB T-DNA repeat: right border repeat from nopaline C58 T-DNA
    215..891     +  promoter       CaMV 35S promoter (enhanced): cauliflower mosaic virus 35S promoter with a duplicated enhancer region
    916..969     +  misc_feature   TMV Ω: translational enhancer from the tobacco mosaic virus 5'-leader sequence (Gallie et al., 1988)
   1018..1051    +  protein_bind   FRT (minimal): supports FLP-mediated excision but not integration (Turan and Bode, 2011) FLP recombinase from the Saccharomyces cerevisiae 2μ plasmid
   1058..1850    +  CDS            NeoR/KanR (fragment): aminoglycoside phosphotransferase from Tn5; aph(3')-II (or nptII); confers resistance to neomycin, kanamycin, and G418 (Geneticin®)
   1860..2108    +  terminator     HSP terminator: efficient transcription terminator from the Arabidopsis thaliana heat shock protein 18.2 gene (Nagaya et al., 2010)
   2171..2204    +  protein_bind   FRT (minimal): supports FLP-mediated excision but not integration (Turan and Bode, 2011) FLP recombinase from the Saccharomyces cerevisiae 2μ plasmid
   2249..3736    +  CDS            CYP76AD1: C76AD_BETVU - Also known as Bv2g029890_ucyh From Beta vulgaris (Sugar beet).
   3803..4627    +  CDS            DODA1: DOD1W_BETVU - Experimental evidence at transcript level: Swiss-Prot protein existence level 2. Opens the cyclic ring of dihydroxy-phenylalanine (DOPA) between carbons 4 and 5, thus producing an unstable seco-DOPA that rearranges nonenzymatically to betalamic acid. From Beta vulgaris (Sugar beet).
   6213..6387    +  polyA_signal   CaMV poly(A) signal: cauliflower mosaic virus polyadenylation signal
   6519..6543    -  misc_feature   LB T-DNA repeat: left border repeat from nopaline C58 T-DNA
   6968..7762    +  CDS            KanR: aminoglycoside phosphotransferase; aphA-3; confers resistance to kanamycin
   7839..7908    -  ncRNA          RNA-OUT: Accession: RF00240 - RNA-OUT
   9187..9775    +  rep_origin     ori: high-copy-number ColE1/pMB1/pBR322/pUC origin of replication
   9961..10101   -  misc_feature   bom: basis of mobility region from pBR322
  10203..10242   -  CDS            rop (fragment): Rop protein, which maintains plasmids at low copy number; rop
  10445..10639   -  rep_origin     pVS1 oriV: origin of replication for the Pseudomonas plasmid pVS1 (Heeb et al., 2000)
  10705..11778   -  CDS            pVS1 RepA: replication protein from the Pseudomonas plasmid pVS1 (Heeb et al., 2000)
  12207..12836   -  CDS            pVS1 StaA: stability protein from the Pseudomonas plasmid pVS1 (Heeb et al., 2000)
  13396..13797   -  CDS            Y4CG_SINFN (fragment): Protein inferred from homology: Swiss-Prot protein existence level 3. From Sinorhizobium fredii (strain NBRC 101917 / NGR234).
