[The description below was written by a language model from this plasmid's Addgene catalogue record and pLannotate feature annotations shown in this document.]
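Description:
pJPC432 is a plant binary T-DNA vector built on the pTRANS_200d backbone by Golden Gate assembly and designed as a FLP recombinase-activated genetic switch. The backbone carries a high-copy ColE1/pUC-type origin with the pBR322 bom region for propagation in E. coli, together with the pVS1 oriV, RepA and StaA functions that provide replication and stable maintenance in Agrobacterium. Bacterial selection is by kanamycin through an aphA-3 aminoglycoside phosphotransferase gene located outside the T-DNA borders.

Between the nopaline-type right and left border repeats lies a single switchable expression unit. An enhanced CaMV 35S promoter with a duplicated enhancer, followed by the TMV Ω translational leader, drives an nptII (NeoR/KanR) coding sequence that ends in the Arabidopsis HSP18.2 terminator. This nptII-terminator block is flanked by two minimal FRT sites in the same orientation. Downstream sits the RUBY betalain reporter, of which the annotation detects the sugar beet CYP76AD1 and DODA1 coding sequences. An unannotated stretch follows before the CaMV poly(A) signal, and it presumably holds the remainder of the RUBY cassette, though the feature table does not identify it.

In the starting state the promoter expresses nptII, giving kanamycin-class selection in plant tissue, while the terminator blocks read-through into RUBY. FLP-mediated excision of the FRT-flanked block places RUBY directly under the 35S promoter, producing visible red betalain pigmentation. According to the record and its associated publication title, the construct serves as a reporter for recombinase activity in plants, including virally delivered recombinases that trigger heritable switching.
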