Addgene plasmid #234528: pJPC432
Purpose: FLP Recombinase switch; plant T-DNA
Depositing lab: Daniel Voytas. Depositing organization: University of Minnesota. Publication: Viral delivery of recombinases activates heritable genetic switches in plants. Chamness JC, Cody JP, Cruz AJ, Voytas DF. Plant Physiol. 2025 Mar 1;197(3):kiaf073. doi: 10.1093/plphys/kiaf073. Epub 2025 Feb 21. PubMed 40111273.
Backbone
  Vector backbone: pTRANS_200d
  Vector type: Plant Expression
Growth in bacteria
  Bacterial resistance: Kanamycin, 50 μg/mL
  Growth temperature: 37°C
  Growth strain: DH5alpha
  Copy number: High Copy
Gene/Insert
  Gene/Insert name: RUBY (alt name: nptII)
  Species: Sugar beet, E. coli
  Mutation: none
  Cloning method: Golden Gate
Terms and licenses: Academic/Nonprofit Terms; Industry Terms: Not Available to Industry
How to cite: pJPC432 was a gift from Daniel Voytas (Addgene plasmid # 234528 ; http://n2t.net/addgene:234528 ; RRID:Addgene_234528)
